Addgene plasmid #232945: pCDH-3_Flag-YTHDF2 (nonsense mutation of sgYTHDF2-1)
Purpose: Expresses YTHDF2 with synonymous mutations rendering it resistant to sgYTHDF2-1-mediated knockdown
Depositing lab: Jianjun Chen. Depositing organization: Beckman Research Institute of the City of Hope. Publication: YTHDF2 promotes ATP synthesis and immune evasion in B cell malignancies. Chen Z, Zeng C, Yang L, Che Y, Chen M, Sau L, Wang B, Zhou K, Chen Y, Qing Y, Shen C, Zhang T, Wunderlich M, Wu D, Li W, Wang K, Leung K, Sun M, Tang T, He X, Zhang L, Swaminathan S, Mulloy JC, Muschen M, Huang H, Weng H, Xiao G, Deng X, Chen J. Cell. 2024 Dec 12:S0092-8674(24)01324-2. doi: 10.1016/j.cell.2024.11.007. PubMed 39694037.
Backbone
  Vector backbone: pCDH
  Vector type: Lentiviral
Growth in bacteria
  Bacterial resistance: Ampicillin, 100 μg/mL
  Growth temperature: 37°C
  Growth strain: NEB Stable
  Copy number: High Copy
Gene/Insert
  Gene/Insert name: YTHDF2
  Species: H. sapiens (human)
  Mutation: synonymous mutation
  Entrez Gene: YTHDF2 (a.k.a. CAHL, DF2, HGRG8, NY-REN-2)
  Cloning method: Restriction Enzyme; 5′ cloning site Unknown (unknown if destroyed)
Terms and licenses: Academic/Nonprofit Terms; Industry Terms: Not Available to Industry
How to cite: pCDH-3_Flag-YTHDF2 (nonsense mutation of sgYTHDF2-1) was a gift from Jianjun Chen (Addgene plasmid # 232945 ; http://n2t.net/addgene:232945 ; RRID:Addgene_232945)
