[The description below was written by a language model from this plasmid's Addgene catalogue record and pLannotate feature annotations shown in this document.]
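Description:
pCDH-3_Flag-YTHDF2 (nonsense mutation of sgYTHDF2-1) is a lentiviral transfer plasmid of about 10 kb built on the pCDH backbone, designed to express an sgRNA-resistant form of human YTHDF2 in mammalian cells. It is propagated in E. coli through a high-copy ColE1/pUC-type origin with ampicillin selection (AmpR). The viral portion has a third-generation layout. An RSV promoter fused to a truncated HIV-1 5' LTR drives genomic RNA production in packaging cells, followed by the Ψ packaging signal, the RRE for Rev-dependent nuclear export, and the cPPT/CTS. A WPRE sits upstream of the truncated 3' LTR to boost transcript levels, and an SV40 poly(A) signal and SV40 origin lie beyond it.

The payload consists of two expression units. A CMV promoter drives an N-terminal 3xFLAG tag followed by the YTHDF2 coding sequence, allowing the exogenous protein to be detected or immunoprecipitated. Downstream, an EF-1α core promoter joined to an HTLV-1 LTR segment drives copGFP and then puromycin N-acetyltransferase. Transduced cells can therefore be tracked by fluorescence and selected with puromycin. The element linking the two reading frames is not annotated in the feature table.

Although the plasmid name says "nonsense mutation", the catalogue fields describe synonymous changes that leave the protein unaltered while making the transcript or locus resistant to targeting by sgYTHDF2-1. The exact positions are not given. The construct is therefore suited to rescue experiments, restoring YTHDF2 expression in cells where the endogenous gene has been depleted with that guide to confirm that observed phenotypes are on-target.
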