Features (pLannotate 1.2.2; 30 found; start..end, strand, type, name):
      6..232     +  promoter       RSV promoter: Rous sarcoma virus enhancer/promoter
    233..413     +  LTR            5' LTR (truncated): truncated 5' long terminal repeat (LTR) from HIV-1
    460..585     +  misc_feature   HIV-1 Ψ: packaging signal of human immunodeficiency virus type 1
    569..907     +  CDS            HIV-1 gag (fragment): gag protein from human immunodeficiency virus 1; gag
   1078..1311    +  misc_feature   RRE: The Rev response element (RRE) of HIV-1 allows for Rev-dependent mRNA export from the nucleus to the cytoplasm.
   1688..1788    +  CDS            Rev (fragment): human immunodeficiency virus 1 (HIV-1) Rev protein; rev; enhances nuclear export of unspliced and incompletely spliced viral mRNAs
   1807..1923    +  misc_feature   cPPT/CTS: central polypurine tract and central termination sequence of HIV-1
   1936..2012    +  enhancer       CMV enhancer (fragment): human cytomegalovirus immediate early enhancer
   2013..2216    +  promoter       CMV promoter: human cytomegalovirus (CMV) immediate early promoter
   2293..2355    +  CDS            3xFLAG: three tandem FLAG® epitope tags, followed by an enterokinase cleavage site
   2368..4101    +  CDS            YTHDF2: YTHD2_HUMAN - Also known as HGRG8 From Homo sapiens (Human).
   4146..4357    +  promoter       EF-1α core promoter: core promoter for human elongation factor EF-1α
   4370..4638    +  LTR            5' LTR (truncated): truncated 5' long terminal repeat (LTR) from human T-cell leukemia virus (HTLV) type 1
   4695..5359    +  CDS            CopGFP (fragment): green fluorescent protein 2 from Pontellina plumata, also known as ppluGFP2 (Shagin et al., 2004)
   5483..6082    +  CDS            PuroR: puromycin N-acetyltransferase; pac from Streptomyces alboniger; confers resistance to puromycin
   6083..6671    +  misc_feature   WPRE: woodchuck hepatitis virus posttranscriptional regulatory element
   6666..6773    +  CDS            nef (fragment): NEF_SIVS4 - Experimental evidence at protein level: Swiss-Prot protein existence level 1. Interferes with TCR signaling from the cell membrane. Interacts with CD247/TCRZ (TCR zeta chain) and exert potent down- regulation of cell surface TCR/CD3 complexes. From Simian immunodeficiency virus (isolate F236/smH4) (SIV-sm) (Simian immunodeficiency virus sooty mangabey monkey).
   6798..6978    +  LTR            5' LTR (truncated): truncated 5' long terminal repeat (LTR) from HIV-1
   7050..7171    +  polyA_signal   SV40 poly(A) signal: SV40 polyadenylation signal
   7211..7346    +  rep_origin     SV40 ori: SV40 origin of replication
   7403..7419    -  protein_bind   lac operator: The lac repressor binds to the lac operator to inhibit transcription in E. coli. This inhibition can be relieved by adding lactose or isopropyl-β-D-thiogalactopyranoside (IPTG). lac repressor encoded by lacI
   7427..7457    -  promoter       lac promoter: promoter for the E. coli lac operon
   7472..7493    -  protein_bind   CAP binding site: CAP binding activates transcription in the presence of cAMP. E. coli catabolite activator protein
   7506..7598    -  CDS            lacI (fragment): lac repressor; lacI; The lac repressor binds to the lac operator to inhibit transcription in E. coli. This inhibition can be relieved by adding lactose or isopropyl-β-D-thiogalactopyranoside (IPTG).
   7781..8369    -  rep_origin     ori: high-copy-number ColE1/pMB1/pBR322/pUC origin of replication
   8540..9400    -  CDS            AmpR: β-lactamase; bla; confers resistance to ampicillin, carbenicillin, and related antibiotics
   9401..9505    -  promoter       AmpR promoter: bla
   9600..9635    +  CDS            rop (fragment): Rop protein, which maintains plasmids at low copy number; rop
   9737..9836    +  misc_feature   bom (fragment): basis of mobility region from pBR322
   9842..9996    -  CDS            lacZα (fragment): LacZα fragment of β-galactosidase; lacZ fragment
>Addgene plasmid #232945 | pCDH-3_Flag-YTHDF2 (nonsense mutation of sgYTHDF2-1) | addgene full sequence | sequence record 473042 | Addgene NGS Result
ACGCGTGTAGTCTTATGCAATACTCTTGTAGTCTTGCAACATGGTAACGATGAGTTAGCAACATGCCTTA
CAAGGAGAGAAAAAGCACCGTGCATGCCGATTGGTGGAAGTAAGGTGGTACGATCGTGCCTTATTAGGAA
GGCAACAGACGGGTCTGACATGGATTGGACGAACCACTGAATTGCCGCATTGCAGAGATATTGTATTTAA
GTGCCTAGCTCGATACATAAACGGGTCTCTCTGGTTAGACCAGATCTGAGCCTGGGAGCTCTCTGGCTAA
CTAGGGAACCCACTGCTTAAGCCTCAATAAAGCTTGCCTTGAGTGCTTCAAGTAGTGTGTGCCCGTCTGT
TGTGTGACTCTGGTAACTAGAGATCCCTCAGACCCTTTTAGTCAGTGTGGAAAATCTCTAGCAGTGGCGC
CCGAACAGGGACTTGAAAGCGAAAGGGAAACCAGAGGAGCTCTCTCGACGCAGGACTCGGCTTGCTGAAG
CGCGCACGGCAAGAGGCGAGGGGCGGCGACTGGTGAGTACGCCAAAAATTTTGACTAGCGGAGGCTAGAA
GGAGAGAGATGGGTGCGAGAGCGTCAGTATTAAGCGGGGGAGAATTAGATCGCGATGGGAAAAAATTCGG
TTAAGGCCAGGGGGAAAGAAAAAATATAAATTAAAACATATAGTATGGGCAAGCAGGGAGCTAGAACGAT
TCGCAGTTAATCCTGGCCTGTTAGAAACATCAGAAGGCTGTAGACAAATACTGGGACAGCTACAACCATC
CCTTCAGACAGGATCAGAAGAACTTAGATCATTATATAATACAGTAGCAACCCTCTATTGTGTGCATCAA
AGGATAGAGATAAAAGACACCAAGGAAGCTTTAGACAAGATAGAGGAAGAGCAAAACAAAAGTAAGACCA
CCGCACAGCAAGCGGCCACTGATCTTCAGACCTGGAGGAGGAGATATGAGGGACAATTGGAGAAGTGAAT
TATATAAATATAAAGTAGTAAAAATTGAACCATTAGGAGTAGCACCCACCAAGGCAAAGAGAAGAGTGGT
GCAGAGAGAAAAAAGAGCAGTGGGAATAGGAGCTTTGTTCCTTGGGTTCTTGGGAGCAGCAGGAAGCACT
ATGGGCGCAGCGTCAATGACGCTGACGGTACAGGCCAGACAATTATTGTCTGGTATAGTGCAGCAGCAGA
ACAATTTGCTGAGGGCTATTGAGGCGCAACAGCATCTGTTGCAACTCACAGTCTGGGGCATCAAGCAGCT
CCAGGCAAGAATCCTGGCTGTGGAAAGATACCTAAAGGATCAACAGCTCCTGGGGATTTGGGGTTGCTCT
GGAAAACTCATTTGCACCACTGCTGTGCCTTGGAATGCTAGTTGGAGTAATAAATCTCTGGAACAGATTT
GGAATCACACGACCTGGATGGAGTGGGACAGAGAAATTAACAATTACACAAGCTTAATACACTCCTTAAT
TGAAGAATCGCAAAACCAGCAAGAAAAGAATGAACAAGAATTATTGGAATTAGATAAATGGGCAAGTTTG
TGGAATTGGTTTAACATAACAAATTGGCTGTGGTATATAAAATTATTCATAATGATAGTAGGAGGCTTGG
TAGGTTTAAGAATAGTTTTTGCTGTACTTTCTATAGTGAATAGAGTTAGGCAGGGATATTCACCATTATC
GTTTCAGACCCACCTCCCAACCCCGAGGGGACCCGACAGGCCCGAAGGAATAGAAGAAGAAGGTGGAGAG
AGAGACAGAGACAGATCCATTCGATTAGTGAACGGATCTCGACGGTATCGGTTAACTTTTAAAAGAAAAG
GGGGGATTGGGGGGTACAGTGCAGGGGAAAGAATAGTAGACATAATAGCAACAGACATACAAACTAAAGA
ATTACAAAAACAAATTACAAAATTCAAAATTTTATCGATACTAGTATTATGCCCAGTACATGACCTTATG
GGACTTTCCTACTTGGCAGTACATCTACGTATTAGTCATCGCTATTACCATGGTGATGCGGTTTTGGCAG
TACATCAATGGGCGTGGATAGCGGTTTGACTCACGGGGATTTCCAAGTCTCCACCCCATTGACGTCAATG
GGAGTTTGTTTTGGCACCAAAATCAACGGGACTTTCCAAAATGTCGTAACAACTCCGCCCCATTGACGCA
AATGGGCGGTAGGCGTGTACGGTGGGAGGTTTATATAAGCAGAGCTCGTTTAGTGAACCGTCAGATCGCC
TGGAGACGCCATCCACGCTGTTTTGACCTCCATAGAAGATTCTAGAATGGATTACAAAGACCATGACGGT
GATTATAAAGATCATGACATCGACTACAAGGATGACGATGACAAGGCTAGCGAATTCTCGGCCAGCAGCC
TCTTGGAGCAGAGACCAAAAGGTCAAGGAAACAAAGTACAAAATGGATCTGTACATCAAAAGGATGGATT
AAACGATGATGATTTTGAACCTTACTTGAGTCCACAGGCAAGGCCCAATAATGCATATACTGCCATGTCA
GATTCCTACTTACCCAGTTACTACAGTCCCTCCATTGGCTTCTCCTATTCTTTGGGTGAAGCTGCTTGGT
CTACGGGGGGTGACACAGCCATGCCCTACTTAACTTCTTATGGACAGCTGAGCAACGGAGAGCCCCACTT
CCTACCAGATGCAATGTTTGGGCAACCAGGAGCCCTAGGTAGCACTCCATTTCTTGGTCAGCATGGTTTT
AATTTCTTTCCCAGTGGGATTGACTTCTCAGCATGGGGAAATAACAGTTCTCAGGGACAGTCTACTCAGA
GCTCTGGATATAGTAGCAATTATGCTTATGCACCTAGCTCCTTAGGTGGAGCCATGATTGATGGACAGTC
AGCTTTTGCCAATGAGACCCTCAATAAGGCTCCTGGCATGAATACTATAGACCAAGGGATGGCAGCACTG
AAGTTGGGTAGCACAGAAGTTGCAAGCAATGTTCCAAAAGTTGTAGGTTCTGCTGTTGGTAGCGGGTCCA
TTACTAGTAACATCGTGGCTTCCAATAGTTTGCCTCCAGCCACCATTGCTCCTCCAAAACCAGCATCTTG
GGCTGATATTGCTAGCAAGCCTGCAAAACAGCAACCTAAACTGAAGACCAAGAATGGCATTGCAGGGTCA
AGTCTTCCGCCACCCCCGATAAAGCATAACATGGATATTGGAACTTGGGATAACAAGGGTCCCGTTGCAA
AAGCCCCCTCACAGGCTTTGGTTCAGAATATAGGTCAGCCAACCCAGGGGTCTCCTCAGCCTGTAGGTCA
GCAGGCTAACAATAGCCCACCAGTGGCTCAGGCATCAGTAGGGCAACAGACACAGCCATTGCCTCCACCT
CCACCACAGCCTGCCCAGCTTTCAGTCCAGCAACAGGCAGCTCAGCCAACCCGCTGGGTGGCTCCACGCA
ATCGCGGAAGTGGGTTCGGTCATAATGGGGTGGATGGTAATGGAGTAGGACAGTCTCAGGCTGGTTCTGG
ATCTACTCCTTCAGAACCCCACCCAGTGTTGGAGAAGCTTCGGTCCATTAATAACTATAACCCCAAAGAT
TTTGACTGGAATCTGAAACATGGCCGGGTTTTCATCATTAAGAGCTACTCTGAGGACGATATTCACCGTT
CCATTAAGTATAATATTTGGTGCAGCACAGAGCATGGTAACAAGAGACTGGATGCTGCTTATCGTTCCAT
GAACGGGAAAGGCCCCGTTTACTTACTTTTCAGTGTCAACGGCAGTGGACACTTCTGTGGCGTGGCAGAA
ATGAAATCTGCTGTGGACTACAACACATGTGCAGGTGTGTGGTCCCAGGACAAATGGAAGGGTCGTTTTG
ATGTCAGGTGGATTTTTGTGAAGGACGTTCCCAATAGCCAACTGCGACACATTCGCCTAGAGAACAACGA
GAATAAACCAGTGACCAACTCTAGGGACACTCAGGAAGTGCCTCTGGAAAAGGCTAAGCAGGTGTTGAAA
ATTATAGCCAGCTACAAGCACACCACTTCCATTTTTGATGACTTCTCACACTATGAGAAACGCCAAGAGG
AAGAAGAAAGTGTTAAAAAGGAACGTCAAGGTCGTGGGAAATAAGCGGCCGCGAAGGATCTGCGATCGCT
CCGGTGCCCGTCAGTGGGCAGAGCGCACATCGCCCACAGTCCCCGAGAAGTTGGGGGGAGGGGTCGGCAA
TTGAACGGGTGCCTAGAGAAGGTGGCGCGGGGTAAACTGGGAAAGTGATGTCGTGTACTGGCTCCGCCTT
TTTCCCGAGGGTGGGGGAGAACCGTATATAAGTGCAGTAGTCGCCGTGAACGTTCTTTTTCGCAACGGGT
TTGCCGCCAGAACACAGCTGAAGCTTCGAGGGGCTCGCATCTCTCCTTCACGCGCCCGCCGCCCTACCTG
AGGCCGCCATCCACGCCGGTTGAGTCGCGTTCTGCCGCCTCCCGCCTGTGGTGCCTCCTGAACTGCGTCC
GCCGTCTAGGTAAGTTTAAAGCTCAGGTCGAGACCGGGCCTTTGTCCGGCGCTCCCTTGGAGCCTACCTA
GACTCAGCCGGCTCTCCACGCTTTGCCTGACCCTGCTTGCTCAACTCTACGTCTTTGTTTCGTTTTCTGT
TCTGCGCCGTTACAGATCCAAGCTGTGACCGGCGCCTACGCTAGACGCCACCATGGAGAGCGACGAGAGC
GGCCTGCCCGCCATGGAGATCGAGTGCCGCATCACCGGCACCCTGAACGGCGTGGAGTTCGAGCTGGTGG
GCGGCGGAGAGGGCACCCCCAAGCAGGGCCGCATGACCAACAAGATGAAGAGCACCAAAGGCGCCCTGAC
CTTCAGCCCCTACCTGCTGAGCCACGTGATGGGCTACGGCTTCTACCACTTCGGCACCTACCCCAGCGGC
TACGAGAACCCCTTCCTGCACGCCATCAACAACGGCGGCTACACCAACACCCGCATCGAGAAGTACGAGG
ACGGCGGCGTGCTGCACGTGAGCTTCAGCTACCGCTACGAGGCCGGCCGCGTGATCGGCGACTTCAAGGT
GGTGGGCACCGGCTTCCCCGAGGACAGCGTGATCTTCACCGACAAGATCATCCGCAGCAACGCCACCGTG
GAGCACCTGCACCCCATGGGCGATAACGTGCTGGTGGGCAGCTTCGCCCGCACCTTCAGCCTGCGCGACG
GCGGCTACTACAGCTTCGTGGTGGACAGCCACATGCACTTCAAGAGCGCCATCCACCCCAGCATCCTGCA
GAACGGGGGCCCCATGTTCGCCTTCCGCCGCGTGGAGGAGCTGCACAGCAACACCGAGCTGGGCATCGTG
GAGTACCAGCACGCCTTCAAGACCCCCATCGCCTTCGCCAGATCCCGCGCTCAGTCGTCCAATTCTGCCG
TGGACGGCACCGCCGGACCCGGCTCCACCGGATCTCGCGAGGGCAGAGGAAGTCTTCTAACATGCGGTGA
CGTGGAGGAGAATCCCGGCCCTATGACCGAGTACAAGCCCACGGTGCGCCTCGCCACCCGCGACGACGTC
CCCAGGGCCGTACGCACCCTCGCCGCCGCGTTCGCCGACTACCCCGCCACGCGCCACACCGTCGATCCGG
ACCGCCACATCGAGCGGGTCACCGAGCTGCAAGAACTCTTCCTCACGCGCGTCGGGCTCGACATCGGCAA
GGTGTGGGTCGCGGACGACGGCGCCGCGGTGGCGGTCTGGACCACGCCGGAGAGCGTCGAAGCGGGGGCG
GTGTTCGCCGAGATCGGCCCGCGCATGGCCGAGTTGAGCGGTTCCCGGCTGGCCGCGCAGCAACAGATGG
AAGGCCTCCTGGCGCCGCACCGGCCCAAGGAGCCCGCGTGGTTCCTGGCCACCGTCGGCGTCTCGCCCGA
CCACCAGGGCAAGGGTCTGGGCAGCGCCGTCGTGCTCCCCGGAGTGGAGGCGGCCGAGCGCGCCGGGGTG
CCCGCCTTCCTGGAGACCTCCGCGCCCCGCAACCTCCCCTTCTACGAGCGGCTCGGCTTCACCGTCACCG
CCGACGTCGAGGTGCCCGAAGGACCGCGCACCTGGTGCATGACCCGCAAGCCCGGTGCCTGAAATCAACC
TCTGGATTACAAAATTTGTGAAAGATTGACTGGTATTCTTAACTATGTTGCTCCTTTTACGCTATGTGGA
TACGCTGCTTTAATGCCTTTGTATCATGCTATTGCTTCCCGTATGGCTTTCATTTTCTCCTCCTTGTATA
AATCCTGGTTGCTGTCTCTTTATGAGGAGTTGTGGCCCGTTGTCAGGCAACGTGGCGTGGTGTGCACTGT
GTTTGCTGACGCAACCCCCACTGGTTGGGGCATTGCCACCACCTGTCAGCTCCTTTCCGGGACTTTCGCT
TTCCCCCTCCCTATTGCCACGGCGGAACTCATCGCCGCCTGCCTTGCCCGCTGCTGGACAGGGGCTCGGC
TGTTGGGCACTGACAATTCCGTGGTGTTGTCGGGGAAATCATCGTCCTTTCCTTGGCTGCTCGCCTGTGT
TGCCACCTGGATTCTGCGCGGGACGTCCTTCTGCTACGTCCCTTCGGCCCTCAATCCAGCGGACCTTCCT
TCCCGCGGCCTGCTGCCGGCTCTGCGGCCTCTTCCGCGTCTCCGCCTTCGCCCTCAGACGAGTCGGATCT
CCCTTTGGGCCGCCTCCCCGCCTGGTACCTTTAAGACCAATGACTTACAAGGCAGCTGTAGATCTTAGCC
ACTTTTTAAAAGAAAAGGGGGGACTGGAAGGGCTAATTCACTCCCAACGAAGATAAGATCTGCTTTTTGC
TTGTACTGGGTCTCTCTGGTTAGACCAGATCTGAGCCTGGGAGCTCTCTGGCTAACTAGGGAACCCACTG
CTTAAGCCTCAATAAAGCTTGCCTTGAGTGCTTCAAGTAGTGTGTGCCCGTCTGTTGTGTGACTCTGGTA
ACTAGAGATCCCTCAGACCCTTTTAGTCAGTGTGGAAAATCTCTAGCAGTAGTAGTTCATGTCATCTTAT
TATTCAGTATTTATAACTTGCAAAGAAATGAATATCAGAGAGTGAGAGGAACTTGTTTATTGCAGCTTAT
AATGGTTACAAATAAAGCAATAGCATCACAAATTTCACAAATAAAGCATTTTTTTCACTGCATTCTAGTT
GTGGTTTGTCCAAACTCATCAATGTATCTTATCATGTCTGGCTCTAGCTATCCCGCCCCTAACTCCGCCC
ATCCCGCCCCTAACTCCGCCCAGTTCCGCCCATTCTCCGCCCCATGGCTGACTAATTTTTTTTATTTATG
CAGAGGCCGAGGCCGCCTCGGCCTCTGAGCTATTCCAGAAGTAGTGAGGAGGCTTTTTTGGAGGCCTAGA
CTTTTGCAGAGACCAAATTCGTAATCATGTCATAGCTGTTTCCTGTGTGAAATTGTTATCCGCTCACAAT
TCCACACAACATACGAGCCGGAAGCATAAAGTGTAAAGCCTGGGGTGCCTAATGAGTGAGCTAACTCACA
TTAATTGCGTTGCGCTCACTGCCCGCTTTCCAGTCGGGAAACCTGTCGTGCCAGCTGCATTAATGAATCG
GCCAACGCGCGGGGAGAGGCGGTTTGCGTATTGGGCGCTCTTCCGCTTCCTCGCTCACTGACTCGCTGCG
CTCGGTCGTTCGGCTGCGGCGAGCGGTATCAGCTCACTCAAAGGCGGTAATACGGTTATCCACAGAATCA
GGGGATAACGCAGGAAAGAACATGTGAGCAAAAGGCCAGCAAAAGGCCAGGAACCGTAAAAAGGCCGCGT
TGCTGGCGTTTTTCCATAGGCTCCGCCCCCCTGACGAGCATCACAAAAATCGACGCTCAAGTCAGAGGTG
GCGAAACCCGACAGGACTATAAAGATACCAGGCGTTTCCCCCTGGAAGCTCCCTCGTGCGCTCTCCTGTT
CCGACCCTGCCGCTTACCGGATACCTGTCCGCCTTTCTCCCTTCGGGAAGCGTGGCGCTTTCTCATAGCT
CACGCTGTAGGTATCTCAGTTCGGTGTAGGTCGTTCGCTCCAAGCTGGGCTGTGTGCACGAACCCCCCGT
TCAGCCCGACCGCTGCGCCTTATCCGGTAACTATCGTCTTGAGTCCAACCCGGTAAGACACGACTTATCG
CCACTGGCAGCAGCCACTGGTAACAGGATTAGCAGAGCGAGGTATGTAGGCGGTGCTACAGAGTTCTTGA
AGTGGTGGCCTAACTACGGCTACACTAGAAGAACAGTATTTGGTATCTGCGCTCTGCTGAAGCCAGTTAC
CTTCGGAAAAAGAGTTGGTAGCTCTTGATCCGGCAAACAAACCACCGCTGGTAGCGGTGGTTTTTTTGTT
TGCAAGCAGCAGATTACGCGCAGAAAAAAAGGATCTCAAGAAGATCCTTTGATCTTTTCTACGGGGTCTG
ACGCTCAGTGGAACGAAAACTCACGTTAAGGGATTTTGGTCATGAGATTATCAAAAAGGATCTTCACCTA
GATCCTTTTAAATTAAAAATGAAGTTTTAAATCAATCTAAAGTATATATGAGTAAACTTGGTCTGACAGT
TACCAATGCTTAATCAGTGAGGCACCTATCTCAGCGATCTGTCTATTTCGTTCATCCATAGTTGCCTGAC
TCCCCGTCGTGTAGATAACTACGATACGGGAGGGCTTACCATCTGGCCCCAGTGCTGCAATGATACCGCG
AGACCCACGCTCACCGGCTCCAGATTTATCAGCAATAAACCAGCCAGCCGGAAGGGCCGAGCGCAGAAGT
GGTCCTGCAACTTTATCCGCCTCCATCCAGTCTATTAATTGTTGCCGGGAAGCTAGAGTAAGTAGTTCGC
CAGTTAATAGTTTGCGCAACGTTGTTGCCATTGCTACAGGCATCGTGGTGTCACGCTCGTCGTTTGGTAT
GGCTTCATTCAGCTCCGGTTCCCAACGATCAAGGCGAGTTACATGATCCCCCATGTTGTGCAAAAAAGCG
GTTAGCTCCTTCGGTCCTCCGATCGTTGTCAGAAGTAAGTTGGCCGCAGTGTTATCACTCATGGTTATGG
CAGCACTGCATAATTCTCTTACTGTCATGCCATCCGTAAGATGCTTTTCTGTGACTGGTGAGTACTCAAC
CAAGTCATTCTGAGAATAGTGTATGCGGCGACCGAGTTGCTCTTGCCCGGCGTCAATACGGGATAATACC
GCGCCACATAGCAGAACTTTAAAAGTGCTCATCATTGGAAAACGTTCTTCGGGGCGAAAACTCTCAAGGA
TCTTACCGCTGTTGAGATCCAGTTCGATGTAACCCACTCGTGCACCCAACTGATCTTCAGCATCTTTTAC
TTTCACCAGCGTTTCTGGGTGAGCAAAAACAGGAAGGCAAAATGCCGCAAAAAAGGGAATAAGGGCGACA
CGGAAATGTTGAATACTCATACTCTTCCTTTTTCAATATTATTGAAGCATTTATCAGGGTTATTGTCTCA
TGAGCGGATACATATTTGAATGTATTTAGAAAAATAAACAAATAGGGGTTCCGCGCACATTTCCCCGAAA
AGTGCCACCTGACGTCTAAGAAACCATTATTATCATGACATTAACCTATAAAAATAGGCGTATCACGAGG
CCCTTTCGTCTCGCGCGTTTCGGTGATGACGGTGAAAACCTCTGACACATGCAGCTCCCGGAGACGGTCA
CAGCTTGTCTGTAAGCGGATGCCGGGAGCAGACAAGCCCGTCAGGGCGCGTCAGCGGGTGTTGGCGGGTG
TCGGGGCTGGCTTAACTATGCGGCATCAGAGCAGATTGTACTGAGAGTGCACCATATGCGGTGTGAAATA
CCGCACAGATGCGTAAGGAGAAAATACCGCATCAGGCGCCATTCGCCATTCAGGCTGCGCAACTGTTGGG
AAGGGCGATCGGTGCGGGCCTCTTCGCTATTACGCCAGCTGGCGAAAGGGGGATGTGCTGCAAGGCGATT
AAGTTGGGTAACGCCAGGGTTTTCCCAGTCACGACGTTGTAAAACGACGGCCAGTGCCAAGCTG
